>Addgene plasmid #197854 | pJMC-5-Empty | addgene full sequence | sequence record 403325 | Addgene NGS Result
GTCAGTGAGCGAGGAAGCGGAAGAGCGCCCACCTGCTTTTCCTCGGCGCGCCGGAGAGATCGCGCACGCC
CGCTGAGCTCCGGATTTTGCAGGTGTGATGAAAAGCCTTAGGGTCAGGTGGCACTTTTCGGGGAAATGTG
CGATGAACCCCTATTTGTTTATTTTTCTAAATACATTMAAATATGTATCCGCTAATGAGACAATAACCCT
GATAAATGCTTCAATTATATTGAAAAAGGAAGAGTATGAGTATCCAACATTTCCGTGTCGCCCTTATTCC
CTTTTTTGCGGCCTTCTGCCTTCCTGTTTTTGCTCACCCAGAAACGCTGGTGAAAGTAAAAGATGCTGAA
GATCAGTTGGGTGCCCGAGTGGGTTACATTTAACTGGATCTCAACAGCGGCAAAATCTTAGAGAGTTTTC
GCCCCGAAGAACGCTTCCCAATGATGAGCACTTTCAAAGTTCTGCTATGTGGCGCGGTGTTATCCCGTAT
TGATGCTGGGCAAGAGCAACTCGGTCGCCGCATACACTATTCTCAGAATGACTTGGTTGAGTATTCACCA
GTCACAGAAAAGCATCTTACGGATGGCATGACAGTAAGAGAATTATGTAGTGCTGCCATAACCATGAGTG
ATAACACTGCGGCCAACTTACTTCTGACAACGATTGGAGGACCGAAGGAGCTAACCGCTTTTTTGCACAA
CATGGGGGATCATGTAACTCGCCTTGATCGTTGGGAACCGGAGCTGAATGAAGCCATACCAAACGACGAG
CGTGACACCACGATGCCTGTAGCAATGGCAACAACTCTCCGCAAACTATTAACTGGCGAACTACTTACTC
TTGCTTCACGCCAGCAACTCATTGACTGGATGGAGGCGGACAAAGTTGCAGGACCACTTCTGCGCTCGGC
ACTTCCGGCTGGCTGGTTTATTGCTGATAAATCTGGAGCCGGTGAGCGTGGCTCTCGCGGTATCATTGCA
GCACTGGGGCCAGATGGTAAGCCCTCCCGTATCGTAGTTATCTACACGACGGGGAGTCAGGCAACTATGG
ATGAACGAAATAGACAGATCGCTGAGATAGGTGCCTCACTGATTAAGCATTGGTAACTGTCAGACGAAGG
GAAATAAATAGTAGCCCGCCTGATGTGCGGGCTTTTTTTTGGTGGTGGTTACCAGTGTCGCTTAGCTACC
GTAGGTCCTCTTAGGCGGTCCGATTAGCGACATAGTCATCAATGCCTTGACGGCAAAATCCCTTAACGTG
AGTTTTCGTTCCACTGAGCGTCAGACCCCGTAGAAAAGATCAAAGGATCTTCTTGAGATCCTTTTTTTCT
GCGCGTAATCTGCTGCTTGCAAACAAAAAAACCACCGCTACCAGCGGTGGTTTGTTTGCCGGATCAAGAG
CTACTAACTCTTTTTCCGAAGGTAACTGGCTTCAGCAGAGCGCAGATACCAAATACTGTTCTTCTAGTGT
AGCCGTAGTTAGGCCACCACTTCAAGAACTCTGTAGCACCGCCTACATACCTCGCTCTGCTAATCCTGTT
ACCAGTGGCTGCTGCCAGTGGCGATAAGTCGTGTCTTACCGGGTTGGACTCAAGACGATAGTTACCGGAT
AAGGCGCAGCGGTCGGGCTGAACGGGGGGTTCGTGCTCACAGCCCAGCTTGGAGCGAACGACCTACACCG
AACTGAGATACCTACAGCGTGAGCTATGAGAAAGCGCCACGCTTCCCGAAGGGAGAAAGGCGGACAGGTA
TCCGGTAAGCGGCAGGGTCGGAACAGGAGAGCGCACGAGGGAGCTTCCAGGGGGAAACGCCTGGTATCTT
TATAGTCCTGTCGGGTTTCGCCACCTCTGACTTGAGCGTCGATTTTTGTGATGCTCGTCAGGGGGGCGGA
GCCTATGGAAAAACGCCAGCAACGCGGCCTTTTTACGGTTCCTGGCCTTTTGCTGGCCTTTTGCTCACAT
GTTCTTTCCTGCGTTATCCCCTGATTCTGTGGATAACCGTATTACCGCCTTTGAGTGAGCTGATACCGCT
CGCCGCAGCCGAACGACCGAGCGCAGCGA
Features (pLannotate 1.2.2; 4 found; start..end, strand, type, name):
      1..23      +  rep_origin     RSF ori (fragment): Plasmids containing the RSF 1030 origin of replication can be propagated in E. coli cells that contain additional plasmids with compatible origins.
    145..245     +  promoter       AmpR promoter: bla
    246..1106    +  CDS            AmpR: β-lactamase; bla; confers resistance to ampicillin, carbenicillin, and related antibiotics
   1313..1901    +  rep_origin     ori: high-copy-number ColE1/pMB1/pBR322/pUC origin of replication
