[The description below was written by a language model from this plasmid's Addgene catalogue record and pLannotate feature annotations shown in this document.]
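Description:
pJMC-5-Empty is a small (about 2.1 kb) empty-backbone plasmid from a modular vector toolkit and parts library developed for plant genome engineering. The catalogue describes it as the "Level 1 module 5 empty" construct. This suggests a placeholder that fills the fifth module position in a hierarchical, multi-module assembly scheme when no functional cassette is wanted there, although the record does not spell this out. No gene or insert is present. The backbone is listed as self-made, with the vector type unspecified.

The annotated features are almost entirely bacterial maintenance elements. An AmpR promoter drives the bla gene, whose β-lactamase product confers resistance to ampicillin and related antibiotics. A high-copy ColE1/pUC-type origin supports replication in E. coli, in line with the high-copy designation in the catalogue. A very short fragment annotated as RSF ori sits at the start of the sequence. At only about two dozen bases it is most likely a partial match or a leftover from construction rather than a working second origin.

The feature table shows no plant promoters, terminators, T-DNA borders, reporters or plant selection markers, so the plasmid would not be expected to have any function of its own in plant cells. The table also does not annotate the cloning junctions or any restriction sites used for assembly, and the record does not state the assembly chemistry or the overhangs that define module position 5. Those details would have to come from the toolkit's associated publication. In practice, the plasmid appears to serve as a spacer or dummy module when building higher-level plant transformation constructs.
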