Addgene plasmid #197854: pJMC-5-Empty
Purpose: (Empty Backbone) Level 1 module 5 empty
Depositing lab: Daniel Voytas. Depositing organization: University of Minnesota. Publication: An extensible vector toolkit and parts library for advanced engineering of plant genomes. Chamness JC, Kumar J, Cruz AJ, Rhuby E, Holum MJ, Cody JP, Tibebu R, Gamo ME, Starker CG, Zhang F, Voytas DF. Plant Genome. 2023 Mar 9:e20312. doi: 10.1002/tpg2.20312. PubMed 36896468.
Backbone
  Vector backbone: Unspecified
  Backbone manufacturer: Self-made
  Vector type: Unspecified
Growth in bacteria
  Bacterial resistance: Ampicillin, 100 μg/mL
  Growth temperature: 37°C
  Growth strain: DH5alpha
  Copy number: High Copy
Gene/Insert
  Gene/Insert name: None
Terms and licenses: Academic/Nonprofit Terms; Industry Terms: Not Available to Industry
Depositor comments: Please visit https://www.biorxiv.org/content/10.1101/2022.10.15.511792v1 for bioRxiv preprint.
How to cite: pJMC-5-Empty was a gift from Daniel Voytas (Addgene plasmid # 197854 ; http://n2t.net/addgene:197854 ; RRID:Addgene_197854)
